Addgene plasmid #89776: isoform PKC Epsilon (JCE592)
Purpose: yeast expression of mouse PKC Epsilon with yeast PKC1 promoter and ADH1 terminator
Depositing lab: Juan Carlos Igual. Depositing organization: Universitat de Valencia. Publication: Protein kinase C controls activation of the DNA integrity checkpoint. Soriano-Carot M, Quilis I, Bano MC, Igual JC. Nucleic Acids Res. 2014 Jun;42(11):7084-95. doi: 10.1093/nar/gku373. Epub 2014 May 3. PubMed 24792164.
Backbone
  Vector backbone: pProm-PKC1-Adh1t
  Modifications to backbone: pProm-PKC1-Adh1t is YCplac33 with yeast PKC1 promoter and Adh1t terminator
  Vector type: Mammalian Expression
  Selectable markers: URA3
Growth in bacteria
  Bacterial resistance: Ampicillin, 100 μg/mL
  Growth temperature: 37°C
  Growth strain: DH5alpha
  Copy number: Unknown
Gene/Insert
  Gene/Insert name: PKC Epsilon (alt name: protein kinase C, epsilon)
  Species: M. musculus (mouse)
  Entrez Gene: Prkce (a.k.a. 5830406C15Rik, PKC[e], PKCepsilon, Pkce)
  Promoter: yeast PKC1 promoter (-600 to -1)
  Cloning method: Restriction Enzyme; 5′ cloning site KpnI (not destroyed); 3′ cloning site SalI (not destroyed)
  Sequencing primers: 5′ M13-F20; 3′ M13-Rev
Terms and licenses: Academic/Nonprofit Terms; Industry Terms: Not Available to Industry
How to cite: isoform PKC Epsilon (JCE592) was a gift from Juan Carlos Igual (Addgene plasmid # 89776 ; http://n2t.net/addgene:89776 ; RRID:Addgene_89776)
