[The description below was written by a language model from this plasmid's Addgene catalogue record and pLannotate feature annotations shown in this document.]
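Description:
Isoform PKC Epsilon (JCE592) is an 8.6 kb yeast–E. coli shuttle plasmid for expressing mouse protein kinase C epsilon (Prkce) in Saccharomyces cerevisiae. Its backbone, pProm-PKC1-Adh1t, is the centromeric vector YCplac33 fitted with a yeast PKC1 promoter and an ADH1 terminator. The catalogue lists the vector type as mammalian expression, but the stated purpose and every annotated element point to a yeast expression construct. In E. coli it replicates from a high-copy ColE1/pUC-type origin and is selected with ampicillin through the β-lactamase gene. In yeast the CEN4/ARS1 element gives stable, low-copy, chromosome-like maintenance, and the URA3 gene with its own promoter complements uracil auxotrophy and allows counterselection with 5-FOA.

The payload is the Prkce coding sequence, cloned between retained KpnI and SalI sites. It encodes a calcium-independent, phospholipid- and diacylglycerol-dependent serine/threonine kinase. Transcription is driven by the 600 bp immediately upstream of the yeast PKC1 start codon. This region is not annotated as a promoter in the feature table, but the short SEA4 fragment detected upstream of the insert probably reflects neighbouring yeast genomic sequence carried along with it. The ADH1 terminator follows the open reading frame, and no epitope tag or reporter is annotated. The remaining features (lacZα, lac promoter and operator, lacI, MCS, bom and tet promoter fragments) are remnants of the pUC- and pBR322-derived cloning backbone.

Placing a mammalian PKC isoform under native PKC1 regulatory sequences on a single-copy vector gives expression close to that of the endogenous yeast kinase. This suits tests of whether individual mammalian isoforms can replace Pkc1 function. The associated publication concerns PKC control of DNA integrity checkpoint activation.
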