Features (pLannotate 1.2.2; 18 found; start..end, strand, type, name):
     24..140     +  CDS            SEA4 (fragment): SEA4_YEAST - Experimental evidence at protein level: Swiss-Prot protein existence level 1. Component of the SEA complex which coats the vacuolar membrane and is involved in intracellular trafficking, autophagy, response to nitrogen starvation, and amino acid biogenesis. From Saccharomyces cerevisiae (strain ATCC 204508 / S288c) (Baker's yeast).
    630..2840    +  CDS            Prkce: KPCE_MOUSE - Also known as Pkce, Pkcea. Experimental evidence at protein level: Swiss-Prot protein existence level 1. Calcium-independent, phospholipid- and diacylglycerol (DAG)- dependent serine/threonine-protein kinase that plays essential roles in the regulation of multiple cellular processes linked to cytoskeletal proteins, such as cell adhesion, motility, migration and cell cycle, functions in neuron growth and ion channel regulation, and is involved in immune response, cancer cell invasion and regulation of apoptosis. Mediates cell adhesion to the extracellular matrix via integrin- depen
   2873..3060    +  terminator     ADH1 terminator: S. cerevisiae ADH1; transcription terminator for the S. cerevisiae alcohol dehydrogenase 1 (ADH1) gene
   3090..3107    +  misc_feature   MCS (fragment): pUC18/19 multiple cloning site
   3144..3160    -  protein_bind   lac operator: The lac repressor binds to the lac operator to inhibit transcription in E. coli. This inhibition can be relieved by adding lactose or isopropyl-β-D-thiogalactopyranoside (IPTG). lac repressor encoded by lacI
   3168..3198    -  promoter       lac promoter: promoter for the E. coli lac operon
   3213..3234    -  protein_bind   CAP binding site: CAP binding activates transcription in the presence of cAMP. E. coli catabolite activator protein
   3247..3339    -  CDS            lacI (fragment): lac repressor; lacI; The lac repressor binds to the lac operator to inhibit transcription in E. coli. This inhibition can be relieved by adding lactose or isopropyl-β-D-thiogalactopyranoside (IPTG).
   3522..4110    -  rep_origin     ori: high-copy-number ColE1/pMB1/pBR322/pUC origin of replication
   4281..5141    -  CDS            AmpR: β-lactamase; bla; confers resistance to ampicillin, carbenicillin, and related antibiotics
   5142..5246    -  promoter       AmpR promoter: bla
   5357..5572    +  promoter       URA3 promoter: S. cerevisiae URA3
   5573..6376    +  CDS            URA3: orotidine-5'-phosphate decarboxylase, required for uracil biosynthesis; S. cerevisiae URA3; yeast auxotrophic marker, counterselectable with 5-fluoroorotic acid (5-FOA)
   6466..6484    +  promoter       tet promoter (fragment): E. coli promoter for tetracycline efflux protein gene
   6711..7873    +  misc_feature   CEN/ARS: S. cerevisiae CEN4 centromere fused to the autonomously replicating sequence ARS1/ARS416
   8321..8431    -  CDS            RMD1 (fragment): RMD1_YEAST - Experimental evidence at protein level: Swiss-Prot protein existence level 1. Required for sporulation where it is believed to have a role in meiotic nuclear division. From Saccharomyces cerevisiae (strain ATCC 204508 / S288c) (Baker's yeast).
   8436..8487    +  misc_feature   bom (fragment): basis of mobility region from pBR322
   8493..21      -  CDS            lacZα (fragment) (across the origin): LacZα fragment of β-galactosidase; lacZ fragment
>Addgene plasmid #89776 | isoform PKC Epsilon (JCE592) | addgene full sequence | sequence record 177666 | Addgene NGS Result
GTAAAACGACGGCCAGTGAATTCGAGTGGTTCAGCTTCTGTTTGAGTTGCAACCATGGTATGCATGCCGG
TCACGCTGAAGAATGGTTTGACAGACATAATGTTTGTCCCACTCCAGGTTGCACCTGCCAGTGTAATAAG
TAGTATTGTACAATAAACCAAATCTTGCAACTTCTCTTTATTCTCACAATATATATACATAACCAAAGAA
AAAACGTAATTAGTATAACATTGTATTTATGAGGCGTTGCTATCTTCATTACCCAGCCCGCCTAGTTTTA
AAGGCGAAAAAAACCGACGAAAAGAGTTAACAAGCGTGGATAATAAAGTTGATCTACTCTATCGAAAGTA
ATACGACAGGTTCAGGAGCAGTAAAAGAGCTACGATTTCACTGCTATTCAATTTGGCTGAGTAGAGACTG
ATTATTAACCATTGTAAAAGTCTCTGCCACCACTCGTCCACACTTACGTTAGAGGTATTCAGCGTCGATC
CCCTTTCAGTATAGATTTTTAAAACTATATTAGATAATCAATAGGAATAAAACCTAGAACAGTAGCTGCG
GAGAGAAGCTCTAGCGAGGAAAAGTAAGTATAGTATCACACATATAGGGAGCAGTTTACAGTCGGTACCA
TGGTAGTGTTCAATGGCCTTCTTAAGATCAAAATCTGCGAGGCGGTGAGCTTGAAGCCCACAGCCTGGTC
GCTGCGCCATGCGGTGGGACCCCGGCCACAGACGTTCCTTTTGGACCCCTACATTGCCCTTAACGTGGAC
GACTCGCGCATCGGCCAAACAGCCACCAAGCAAAAGACCAACAGCCCGGCCTGGCACGATGAGTTCGTCA
CCGATGTGTGCAATGGGCGCAAGATCGAGCTGGCTGTCTTTCACGACGCTCCTATCGGCTACGACGACTT
CGTGGCCAACTGCACCATCCAGTTCGAGGAGCTGCTGCAGAATGGGAGCCGTCACTTCGAGGACTGGATT
GACCTGGAGCCAGAAGGAAAAGTGTACGTGATCATCGATCTCTCGGGATCATCGGGTGAAGCCCCTAAAG
ACAATGAAGAACGAGTGTTCAGGGAGCGTATGCGGCCAAGGAAGCGGCAAGGGGCTGTCAGGCGCAGGGT
CCACCAGGTCAATGGCCACAAGTTCATGGCCACCTACTTGCGGCAACCCACCTACTGCTCCCACTGCAGA
GATTTCATCTGGGGTGTCATAGGAAAACAGGGATATCAATGTCAAGTTTGCACTTGCGTTGTCCACAAGC
GATGTCATGAGCTCATTATTACAAAGTGCGCTGGGCTGAAGAAACAGGAAACCCCTGACGAGGTGGGCTC
CCAACGGTTCAGCGTCAACATGCCCCACAAGTTCGGGATCCACAACTACAAGGTCCCCACGTTCTGTGAC
CACTGTGGGTCCCTGCTCTGGGGCCTCTTGCGGCAGGGCTTGCAGTGTAAAGTCTGCAAAATGAATGTTC
ACCGGCGATGTGAGACCAATGTGGCTCCCAACTGTGGGGTAGACGCCAGAGGAATTGCCAAAGTGCTGGC
TGACCTTGGTGTTACTCCAGACAAAATCACCAACAGTGGCCAAAGGAGGAAAAAGCTCGCTGCTGGTGCT
GAGTCCCCACAGCCGGCTTCTGGAAACTCCCCATCTGAAGACGACCGATCCAAGTCAGCGCCCACCTCCC
CTTGTGACCAGGAACTAAAAGAACTTGAAAACAACATTCGGAAGGCCTTGTCATTTGACAACCGAGGAGA
GGAGCACCGAGCGTCGTCGGCCACCGATGGCCAGCTGGCAAGCCCCGGAGAGAACGGGGAAGTCCGGCCA
GGCCAGGCCAAGCGCTTGGGGCTGGATGAGTTCAACTTCATCAAGGTGTTGGGCAAAGGCAGCTTTGGCA
AGGTCATGTTGGCGGAACTCAAAGGCAAAGATGAAGTCTACGCTGTGAAGGTCTTGAAGAAGGACGTTAT
CCTACAAGACGATGATGTGGACTGCACAATGACAGAGAAGAGGATTTTGGCTCTGGCTCGGAAACACCCT
TATCTAACCCAACTCTATTGCTGCTTCCAGACCAAGGACCGCCTCTTCTTCGTCATGGAATATGTAAATG
GTGGAGACCTCATGTTCCAGATTCAGCGGTCCCGAAAATTTGATGAGCCTCGTTCTCGGTTCTATGCCGC
AGAGGTCACATCAGCCCTCATGTTTCTCCACCAGCACGGAGTGATCTACAGGGATTTGAAACTGGACAAC
ATCCTTCTAGATGCAGAAGGCCACTGCAAGCTGGCTGACTTTGGGATGTGCAAGGAAGGGATTATGAATG
GTGTGACAACTACCACCTTCTGTGGGACTCCTGACTACATAGCTCCAGAGATCCTACAGGAGTTGGAGTA
CGGCCCCTCAGTGGACTGGTGGGCCCTGGGGGTGCTGATGTACGAGATGATGGCTGGGCAGCCCCCCTTT
GAAGCTGACAACGAGGACGACTTGTTCGAATCCATCCTTCATGATGATGTTCTCTATCCTGTCTGGCTTA
GCAAGGAAGCTGTCAGCATCCTGAAAGCTTTCATGACCAAGAACCCGCACAAGCGCCTGGGCTGTGTGGC
AGCGCAGAACGGGGAGGACGCCATCAAGCAACATCCATTCTTCAAGGAGATTGACTGGGTACTGCTGGAG
CAGAAGAAAATCAAGCCCCCCTTCAAGCCGAGAATTAAAACCAAAAGAGATGTCAATAACTTTGACCAAG
ACTTTACGCGGGAAGAGCCAATACTTACACTTGTGGATGAAGCAATCATTAAGCAGATCAACCAGGAAGA
ATTCAAAGGCTTCTCCTACTTTGGTGAAGACCTGATGCCCTGAGTCGACTAGGGCGCGCCACTTCTAAAT
AAGCGAATTTCTTATGATTTATGATTTTTATTATTAAATAAGTTATAAAAAAAATAAGTGTATACAAATT
TTAAAGTGACTCTTAGGTTTTAAAACGAAAATTCTTATTCTTGAGTAACTCTTTCCTGTAGGTCAGGTTG
CTTTCTCAGGTATAGTATGAGGTCGCTCTTATTGACCACACCTCTACCGGCAGATCCGCTAGGGATAACA
GGGTAATATCTGCAGGCATGCAAGCTTGGCGTAATCATGGTCATAGCTGTTTCCTGTGTGAAATTGTTAT
CCGCTCACAATTCCACACAACATACGAGCCGGAAGCATAAAGTGTAAAGCCTGGGGTGCCTAATGAGTGA
GCTAACTCACATTAATTGCGTTGCGCTCACTGCCCGCTTTCCAGTCGGGAAACCTGTCGTGCCAGCTGCA
TTAATGAATCGGCCAACGCGCGGGGAGAGGCGGTTTGCGTATTGGGCGCTCTTCCGCTTCCTCGCTCACT
GACTCGCTGCGCTCGGTCGTTCGGCTGCGGCGAGCGGTATCAGCTCACTCAAAGGCGGTAATACGGTTAT
CCACAGAATCAGGGGATAACGCAGGAAAGAACATGTGAGCAAAAGGCCAGCAAAAGGCCAGGAACCGTAA
AAAGGCCGCGTTGCTGGCGTTTTTCCATAGGCTCCGCCCCCCTGACGAGCATCACAAAAATCGACGCTCA
AGTCAGAGGTGGCGAAACCCGACAGGACTATAAAGATACCAGGCGTTTCCCCCTGGAAGCTCCCTCGTGC
GCTCTCCTGTTCCGACCCTGCCGCTTACCGGATACCTGTCCGCCTTTCTCCCTTCGGGAAGCGTGGCGCT
TTCTCATAGCTCACGCTGTAGGTATCTCAGTTCGGTGTAGGTCGTTCGCTCCAAGCTGGGCTGTGTGCAC
GAACCCCCCGTTCAGCCCGACCGCTGCGCCTTATCCGGTAACTATCGTCTTGAGTCCAACCCGGTAAGAC
ACGACTTATCGCCACTGGCAGCAGCCACTGGTAACAGGATTAGCAGAGCGAGGTATGTAGGCGGTGCTAC
AGAGTTCTTGAAGTGGTGGCCTAACTACGGCTACACTAGAAGAACAGTATTTGGTATCTGCGCTCTGCTG
AAGCCAGTTACCTTCGGAAAAAGAGTTGGTAGCTCTTGATCCGGCAAACAAACCACCGCTGGTAGCGGTG
GTTTTTTTGTTTGCAAGCAGCAGATTACGCGCAGAAAAAAAGGATCTCAAGAAGATCCTTTGATCTTTTC
TACGGGGTCTGACGCTCAGTGGAACGAAAACTCACGTTAAGGGATTTTGGTCATGAGATTATCAAAAAGG
ATCTTCACCTAGATCCTTTTAAATTAAAAATGAAGTTTTAAATCAATCTAAAGTATATATGAGTAAACTT
GGTCTGACAGTTACCAATGCTTAATCAGTGAGGCACCTATCTCAGCGATCTGTCTATTTCGTTCATCCAT
AGTTGCCTGACTCCCCGTCGTGTAGATAACTACGATACGGGAGGGCTTACCATCTGGCCCCAGTGCTGCA
ATGATACCGCGAGACCCACGCTCACCGGCTCCAGATTTATCAGCAATAAACCAGCCAGCCGGAAGGGCCG
AGCGCAGAAGTGGTCCTGCAACTTTATCCGCCTCCATCCAGTCTATTAATTGTTGCCGGGAAGCTAGAGT
AAGTAGTTCGCCAGTTAATAGTTTGCGCAACGTTGTTGCCATTGCTACAGGCATCGTGGTGTCACGCTCG
TCGTTTGGTATGGCTTCATTCAGCTCCGGTTCCCAACGATCAAGGCGAGTTACATGATCCCCCATGTTGT
GCAAAAAAGCGGTTAGCTCCTTCGGTCCTCCGATCGTTGTCAGAAGTAAGTTGGCCGCAGTGTTATCACT
CATGGTTATGGCAGCACTGCATAATTCTCTTACTGTCATGCCATCCGTAAGATGCTTTTCTGTGACTGGT
GAGTACTCAACCAAGTCATTCTGAGAATAGTGTATGCGGCGACCGAGTTGCTCTTGCCCGGCGTCAATAC
GGGATAATACCGCGCCACATAGCAGAACTTTAAAAGTGCTCATCATTGGAAAACGTTCTTCGGGGCGAAA
ACTCTCAAGGATCTTACCGCTGTTGAGATCCAGTTCGATGTAACCCACTCGTGCACCCAACTGATCTTCA
GCATCTTTTACTTTCACCAGCGTTTCTGGGTGAGCAAAAACAGGAAGGCAAAATGCCGCAAAAAAGGGAA
TAAGGGCGACACGGAAATGTTGAATACTCATACTCTTCCTTTTTCAATATTATTGAAGCATTTATCAGGG
TTATTGTCTCATGAGCGGATACATATTTGAATGTATTTAGAAAAATAAACAAATAGGGGTTCCGCGCACA
TTTCCCCGAAAAGTGCCACCTGACGTCTAAGAAACCATTATTATCATGACATTAACCTATAAAAATAGGC
GTATCACGAGGCCCTTTCGTCTTCAAGAATTAGCTTTTCAATTCATCATTTTTTTTTTATTCTTTTTTTT
GATTTCGGTTTCCTTGAAATTTTTTTGATTCGGTAATCTCCGAACAGAAGGAAGAACGAAGGAAGGAGCA
CAGACTTAGATTGGTATATATACGCATATGTAGTGTTGAAGAAACATGAAATTGCCCAGTATTCTTAACC
CAACTGCACAGAACAAAAACATGCAGGAAACGAAGATAAATCATGTCGAAAGCTACATATAAGGAACGTG
CTGCTACTCATCCTAGTCCTGTTGCTGCCAAGCTATTTAATATCATGCACGAAAAGCAAACAAACTTGTG
TGCTTCATTGGATGTTCGTACCACCAAGGAATTACTGGAGTTAGTTGAAGCATTAGGTCCCAAAATTTGT
TTACTAAAAACACATGTGGATATCTTGACTGATTTTTCCATGGAGGGCACAGTTAAGCCGCTAAAGGCAT
TATCCGCCAAGTACAATTTTTTACTCTTCGAAGACAGAAAATTTGCTGACATTGGTAATACAGTCAAATT
GCAGTACTCTGCGGGTGTATACAGAATAGCAGAATGGGCAGACATTACGAATGCACACGGTGTGGTGGGC
CCAGGTATTGTTAGCGGTTTGAAGCAGGCGGCAGAAGAAGTAACAAAGGAACCTAGAGGCCTTTTGATGT
TAGCAGAATTGTCATGCAAGGGCTCCCTATCTACTGGAGAATATACTAAGGGTACTGTTGACATTGCGAA
GAGCGACAAAGATTTTGTTATCGGCTTTATTGCTCAAAGAGACATGGGTGGAAGAGATGAAGGTTACGAT
TGGTTGATTATGACACCCGGTGTGGGTTTAGATGACAAGGGAGACGCATTGGGTCAACAGTATAGAACCG
TGGATGATGTGGTCTCTACAGGATCTGACATTATTATTGTTGGAAGAGGACTATTTGCAAAGGGAAGGGA
TGCTAAGGTAGAGGGTGAACGTTACAGAAAAGCAGGCTGGGAAGCATATTTGAGAAGATGCGGCCAGCAA
AACTAAAAAACTGTATTATAAGTAAATGCATGTATACTAAACTCACAAATTAGAGCTTCAATTTAATTAT
ATCAGTTATTACCCAATTCTCATGTTTGACAGCTTATCATCGATCGTCCAACTGCATGGAGATGAGTCGT
GGCAAGAATACCAAGAGTTCCTCGGTTTGCCAGTTATTAAAAGACTCGTATTTCCAAAAGACTGCAACAT
ACTACTCAGTGCAGCTTCACAGAAACCTCATTCGTTTATTCCCTTGTTTGATTCAGAAGCAGGTGGGACA
GGTGAACTTTTGGATTGGAACTCGATTTCTGACTGGGTTGGAAGGCAAGAGAGCCCCGAGAGCTTACATT
TTATGTTAGCTGGTGGACTGACGCCAGAAAATGTTGGTGATGCGCTTAGATTAAATGGCGTTATTGGTGT
TGATGTAAGCGGAGGTGTGGAGACAAATGGTGTAAAAGACTCTAACAAAATAGCAAATTTCGTCAAAAAT
GCTAAGAAATAGGTTATTACTGAGTAGTATTTATTTAAGTATTGTTTGTGCACTTGCCTGCAAGCCTTTT
GAAAAGCAAGCATAAAAGATCTAAACATAAAATCTGTAAAATAACAAGATGTAAAGATAATGCTAAATCA
TTTGGCTTTTTGATTGATTGTACAGGAAAATATACATCGCAGGGGGTTGACTTTTACCATTTCACCGCAA
TGGAATCAAACTTGTTGAAGAGAATGTTCACAGGCGCATACGCTACAATGACCCGATTCTTGCTAGCCTT
TTCTCGGTCTTGCAAACAACCGCCGGCAGCTTAGTATATAAATACACATGTACATACCTCTCTCCGTATC
CTCGTAATCATTTTCTTGTATTTATCGTCTTTTCGCTGTAAAAACTTTATCACACTTATCTCAAATACAC
TTATTAACCGCTTTTACTATTATCTTCTACGCTGACAGTAATATCAAACAGTGACACATATTAAACACAG
TGGTTTCTTTGCATAAACACCATCAGCCTCAAGTCGTCAAGTAAAGATTTCGTGTTCATGCAGATAGATA
ACAATCTATATGTTGATAATTAGCGTTGCCTCATCAATGCGAGATCCGTTTAACCGGACCCTAGTGCACT
TACCCCACGTTCGGTCCACTGTGTGCCGAACATGCTCCTTCACTATTTTAACATGTGGAATTAATTCTCA
TGTTTGACAGCTTATCATCGAACTCTAAGAGGTGATACTTATTTACTGTAAAACTGTGACGATAAAACCG
GAAGGAAGAATAAGAAAACTCGAACTGATCTATAATGCCTATTTTCTGTAAAGAGTTTAAGCTATGAAAG
CCTCGGCATTTTGGCCGCTCCTAGGTAGTGCTTTTTTTCCAAGGACAAAACAGTTTCTTTTTCTTGAGCA
GGTTTTATGTTTCGGTAATCATAAACAATAAATAAATTATTTCATTTATGTTTAAAAATAAAAAATAAAA
AAGTATTTTAAATTTTTAAAAAAGTTGATTATAAGCATGTGACCTTTTGCAAGCAATTAAATTTTGCAAT
TTGTGATTTAGGCAAAAGTTACTATTTCTGGCTCGTGTAATATATGTATGCTAATGTGAACTTTTACAAA
GTCGATATGGACTTAGTCAAAAGAAATTTTCTTAAAAATATATAGCACTAGCCAATTTAGCACTTCTTTA
TGAGATATATTATAGACTTTATTAAGCCAGATTTGTGTATTATATGTATTTACCCGGCGAATCATGGACA
TACATTCTGAAATAGGTAATATTCTCTATGGTGAGACAGCATAGATAACCTAGGATACAAGTTAAAAGCT
AGTACTGTTTTGCAGTAATTTTTTTCTTTTTTATAAGAATGTTACCACCTAAATAAGTTATAAAGTCAAT
AGTTAAGTTTGATATTTGATTGTAAAATACCGTAATATATTTGCATGATCAAAAGGCTCAATGTTGACTA
GCCAGCATGTCAACCACTATATTGATCACCGATATTAGGACTTCCACACCAACTAGTAATATGACAATAA
ATTCAAGATATTCTTCATGAGAATGGCCCAGCGATTATGCGGTGTGAAATACCGCACAGATGCGTAAGGA
GAAAATACCGCATCAGGCGCCATTCGCCATTCAGGCTGCGCAACTGTTGGGAAGGGCGATCGGTGCGGGC
CTCTTCGCTATTACGCCAGCTGGCGAAAGGGGGATGTGCTGCAAGGCGATTAAGTTGGGTAACGCCAGGG
TTTTCCCAGTCACGACGTT
